Addgene plasmid #108979: pDM1079
Purpose: Knockout cassette Blasticidin
Depositing lab: Rob Kay. Depositing organization: MRC Laboratory of Molecular Biology. Publication: Rapid and efficient genetic engineering of both wild type and axenic strains of Dictyostelium discoideum. Paschke P, Knecht DA, Silale A, Traynor D, Williams TD, Thomason PA, Insall RH, Chubb JR, Kay RR, Veltman DM. PLoS One. 2018 May 30;13(5):e0196809. doi: 10.1371/journal.pone.0196809. eCollection 2018. PubMed 29847546.
Backbone
  Vector backbone: pDM304
  Backbone size w/o insert (bp): 2071
  Vector type: Cre/Lox ; Dictyostelium discoideum knockout vector
  Selectable markers: Blasticidin
Growth in bacteria
  Bacterial resistance: Ampicillin, 100 μg/mL
  Growth temperature: 30°C
  Growth strain: NEB Stable
  Copy number: Low Copy
Gene/Insert
  Gene/Insert name: Knockout cassette Blasticidin
  Insert size (bp): 1193
  Promoter: coaA
  Cloning method: Restriction Enzyme; 5′ cloning site Unknown (unknown if destroyed); 3′ cloning site Unknown (unknown if destroyed)
Terms and licenses: Academic/Nonprofit Terms; Industry Terms: Not Available to Industry
Depositor comments: Due to difficulties in assembling repetitive elements within the plasmid, Addgene NGS may have some ambiguous bases and show minor differences compared to the depositor sequence. Please use the assembled depositor sequence if necessary.
How to cite: pDM1079 was a gift from Rob Kay (Addgene plasmid # 108979 ; http://n2t.net/addgene:108979 ; RRID:Addgene_108979)
