[The description below was written by a language model from this plasmid's Addgene catalogue record and pLannotate feature annotations shown in this document.]
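Description:
pDM1079 is a small Cre/lox knockout vector for the social amoeba Dictyostelium discoideum, built on the pDM304 backbone and totalling a little over 3.2 kb. It is propagated in E. coli using a ColE1/pUC-type origin and an ampicillin resistance gene (β-lactamase with its own promoter). The annotation tool labels the origin as a high-copy type, but the catalogue lists the plasmid as low copy. No Dictyostelium replication element is annotated, which fits a construct meant to integrate into the genome rather than persist extrachromosomally.

The payload is a blasticidin resistance cassette of roughly 1.2 kb. It consists of the Bacillus cereus bsr gene, which encodes blasticidin S deaminase, driven according to the catalogue by the coaA promoter. This promoter is not itself annotated in the feature tables. The region upstream of bsr carries only very short matches to yeast CEN4 and the URA3 promoter, about 20 bp each. These are most likely chance hits in AT-rich sequence rather than functional yeast elements. The cassette is flanked by two loxP sites in the same orientation, so transient Cre expression can excise the marker after a knockout has been selected. That allows blasticidin selection to be reused for further rounds of gene disruption.

The record does not state any homology arms or identify the cloning sites, so the plasmid appears to be a generic source of the floxed marker to which gene-specific targeting arms are added. The depositor and repository sequences differ by a few bases, which the depositor attributes to the difficulty of assembling repetitive elements, and recommends the depositor sequence as the reference.
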