Features (pLannotate 1.2.2; 8 found; start..end, strand, type, name):
     51..84      +  protein_bind   loxP: Cre-mediated recombination occurs in the 8-bp core sequence (GCATACAT). Cre recombinase
    153..171     +  misc_feature   CEN4 (fragment): S. cerevisiae CEN4 centromere
    403..423     +  promoter       URA3 promoter (fragment): S. cerevisiae URA3
    488..907     +  CDS            bsr: BSR_BACCE - Experimental evidence at protein level: Swiss-Prot protein existence level 1. Catalyzes the deamination of the cytosine moiety of the antibiotics blasticidin S, cytomycin and acetylblasticidin S. From Bacillus cereus.
   1186..1219    +  protein_bind   loxP: Cre-mediated recombination occurs in the 8-bp core sequence (GCATACAT). Cre recombinase
   1305..1409    +  promoter       AmpR promoter: bla
   1410..2270    +  CDS            AmpR: β-lactamase; bla; confers resistance to ampicillin, carbenicillin, and related antibiotics
   2441..3029    +  rep_origin     ori: high-copy-number ColE1/pMB1/pBR322/pUC origin of replication
>Addgene plasmid #108979 | pDM1079 | depositor full sequence | sequence record 205359 | Full Sequence
GCCGGCCTTCAGTAGGCAGAGCTATCAAGCTTGATATCTTAATTAATTAAATAACTTCGTATAGCATACA
TTATACGAAGTTATAGTAGTGGATCCCAAAATTTTGTATTTTGTGATGTTAGTGTGTGTCATAATTGGAA
TATTGAAAAAAAAAAAATAAAAAATAAAAAAAAAAAAAAAAAGAATTAATTAATGATTAATCATATGACT
AACATTATATTTTCAATTTTTTTTTTTTTTTTTTTCCAACCACCCAAAAGTGATCCATTTTTTTTTTTTT
TTTAAATAAAATTTGGGTCACCCACAGTTGAATTATTTTTAATTTTTTTTTTTTTTTTTTTTTTTTTTAA
TTTTTTTTTTTTTTTTCAAAATTTTTTTTTCTTCATATAAAAATAAATTTTCCAATTCATTTTTTTTTTT
TTTATTCAACTGTATATTATTATAACTCTTTATTTGTATTTTAAACTAATTTCACAGCTAGCAAAAAATG
GATCAATTTAACATTTCTCAACAGGATCTAGAATTAGTAGAAGTAGCGACAGAGAAGATTACAATGCTTT
ATGAGGATAATAAACATCATGTGGGAGCGGCAATTCGTACGAAAACAGGAGAAATCATTTCGGCAGTACA
TATTGAAGCGTATATAGGACGAGTAACTGTTTGTGCAGAAGCCATTGCGATTGGTAGTGCAGTTTCGAAT
GGACAAAAGGATTTTGACACGATTGTAGCTGTTAGACACCCTTATTCTGACGAAGTAGATAGAAGTATTC
GAGTGGTAAGTCCTTGTGGTATGTGTAGGGAGTTGATTTCAGACTATGCACCAGATTGTTTTGTGTTAAT
AGAAATGAATGGCAAGTTAGTCAAAACTACGATTGAAGAACTCATTCCACTCAAATATACCCGAAATTAA
GCGGCCGCATCAATTTGATTTCTTCTTAATTCAATGCTAAAAAAAAAAATATTATAAAAAAAAAAACACA
CACAACAAATAAATTAATAAATACCATTTATTAAAAAAAAAAAAAAAAAAAAAAAACCTATTTTAACAAT
TATTTTATTATTTTTATTTTTAGTTTTGTTAAAAAAAAAATTATTATCTTTATTTATAATTATAAAAAAT
TTATCCAATGATCATTTTTTAACTTTTTTATTATTTAGTATATTAAATAAAATCTCGAGAGTAGTATAAC
TTCGTATAGCATACATTATACGAAGTTATGATATCAGATCTCTACTGGAGTATCCAAGCTGACTAGTTGA
TCCCGCTACAGGGCGCGTCAGGTGGCACTTTTCGGGGAAATGTGCGCGGAACCCCTATTTGTTTATTTTT
CTAAATACATTCAAATATGTATCCGCTCATGAGACAATAACCCTGATAAATGCTTCAATAATATTGAAAA
AGGAAGAGTATGAGTATTCAACATTTCCGTGTCGCCCTTATTCCCTTTTTTGCGGCATTTTGCCTTCCTG
TTTTTGCTCACCCAGAAACGCTGGTGAAAGTAAAAGATGCTGAAGATCAGTTGGGTGCACGAGTGGGTTA
CATCGAACTGGATCTCAACAGCGGTAAGATCCTTGAGAGTTTTCGCCCCGAAGAACGTTTTCCAATGATG
AGCACTTTTAAAGTTCTGCTATGTGGCGCGGTATTATCCCGTATTGACGCCGGGCAAGAGCAACTCGGTC
GCCGCATACACTATTCTCAGAATGACTTGGTTGAGTACTCACCAGTCACAGAAAAGCATCTTACGGATGG
CATGACAGTAAGAGAATTATGCAGTGCTGCCATAACCATGAGTGATAACACTGCGGCCAACTTACTTCTG
ACAACGATCGGAGGACCGAAGGAGCTAACCGCTTTTTTGCACAACATGGGGGATCATGTAACTCGCCTTG
ATCGTTGGGAACCGGAGCTGAATGAAGCCATACCAAACGACGAGCGTGACACCACGATGCCTGTAGCAAT
GGCAACAACGTTGCGCAAACTATTAACTGGCGAACTACTTACTCTAGCTTCCCGGCAACAATTAATAGAC
TGGATGGAGGCGGATAAAGTTGCAGGACCACTTCTGCGCTCGGCCCTTCCGGCTGGCTGGTTTATTGCTG
ATAAATCTGGAGCCGGTGAGCGTGGGTCTCGCGGTATCATTGCAGCACTGGGGCCAGATGGTAAGCCCTC
CCGTATCGTAGTTATCTACACGACGGGGAGTCAGGCAACTATGGATGAACGAAATAGACAGATCGCTGAG
ATAGGTGCCTCACTGATTAAGCATTGGTAACTGTCAGACCAAGTTTACTCATATATACTTTAGATTGATT
TAAAACTTCATTTTTAATTTAAAAGGATCTAGGTGAAGATCCTTTTTGATAATCTCATGACCAAAATCCC
TTAACGTGAGTTTTCGTTCCACTGAGCGTCAGACCCCGTAGAAAAGATCAAAGGATCTTCTTGAGATCCT
TTTTTTCTGCGCGTAATCTGCTGCTTGCAAACAAAAAAACCACCGCTACCAGCGGTGGTTTGTTTGCCGG
ATCAAGAGCTACCAACTCTTTTTCCGAAGGTAACTGGCTTCAGCAGAGCGCAGATACCAAATACTGTCCT
TCTAGTGTAGCCGTAGTTAGGCCACCACTTCAAGAACTCTGTAGCACCGCCTACATACCTCGCTCTGCTA
ATCCTGTTACCAGTGGCTGCTGCCAGTGGCGATAAGTCGTGTCTTACCGGGTTGGACTCAAGACGATAGT
TACCGGATAAGGCGCAGCGGTCGGGCTGAACGGGGGGTTCGTGCACACAGCCCAGCTTGGAGCGAACGAC
CTACACCGAACTGAGATACCTACAGCGTGAGCTATGAGAAAGCGCCACGCTTCCCGAAGGGAGAAAGGCG
GACAGGTATCCGGTAAGCGGCAGGGTCGGAACAGGAGAGCGCACGAGGGAGCTTCCAGGGGGAAACGCCT
GGTATCTTTATAGTCCTGTCGGGTTTCGCCACCTCTGACTTGAGCGTCGATTTTTGTGATGCTCGTCAGG
GGGGCGGAGCCTATGGAAAAACGCCAGCAACGCGGCCTTTTTACGGTTCCTGGCCTTTTGCTGGCCTTTT
GCTCACATGTTCTTTCCTGCGTTATCCCCTGATTCTGTGGATAACCGTATTACCGCCTTTGAGTGAGCTG
ATACCGCTCGCCGCAGCCGAACGACCGAGCGCAGCGAGTCAGTGAGCGAGGAAGCGGAAGAGCGCCCAAT
ACGCAAACCGCCTCT
