Features (pLannotate 1.2.2; 8 found; start..end, strand, type, name):
     51..84      +  protein_bind   loxP: Cre-mediated recombination occurs in the 8-bp core sequence (GCATACAT). Cre recombinase
    152..170     +  misc_feature   CEN4 (fragment): S. cerevisiae CEN4 centromere
    401..421     +  promoter       URA3 promoter (fragment): S. cerevisiae URA3
    486..905     +  CDS            bsr: BSR_BACCE - Experimental evidence at protein level: Swiss-Prot protein existence level 1. Catalyzes the deamination of the cytosine moiety of the antibiotics blasticidin S, cytomycin and acetylblasticidin S. From Bacillus cereus.
   1182..1215    +  protein_bind   loxP: Cre-mediated recombination occurs in the 8-bp core sequence (GCATACAT). Cre recombinase
   1301..1405    +  promoter       AmpR promoter: bla
   1406..2266    +  CDS            AmpR: β-lactamase; bla; confers resistance to ampicillin, carbenicillin, and related antibiotics
   2437..3025    +  rep_origin     ori: high-copy-number ColE1/pMB1/pBR322/pUC origin of replication
>Addgene plasmid #108979 | pDM1079 | addgene full sequence | sequence record 213755 | Addgene NGS Result
GCCGGCCTTCAGTAGGCAGAGCTATCAAGCTTGATATCTTAATTAATTAAATAACTTCGTATAGCATACA
TTATACGAAGTTATAGTAGTGGATCCCAAAATTTTGTATTTTGTGATGTTAGTGTGTGTCATAATTGGAA
TATTGAAAAAAAAAAATAAAAAATAAAAAAAAAAAAAAAAGAATTAATTAATGATTAATCATATGACTAA
CATTATATTTTCAATTTTTTTTTTTTTTTTTTTCCAACCACCCAAAAGTGATCCATTTTTTTTTTTTTTT
TAAATAAAATTTGGGTCACCCACAKTTKAATTTTTTTTWWTTTTTTTTTTTTTTTTTTTTTTTTTTAATT
TTTTTTTTTTTTTTYAAAATTTTTTTTTTTTCATATAAAAATAAATTTTCCAATTCATTTTTTTTTTTTT
TATTCAACTGTATATTATTATAACTCTTTATTTGTATTTTAAACTAATTTCACAGCTAGCAAAAAATGGA
TCAATTTAACATTTCTCAACAGGATCTAGAATTAGTAGAAGTAGCGACAGAGAAGATTACAATGCTTTAT
GAGGATAATAAACATCATGTGGGAGCGGCAATTCGTACGAAAACAGGAGAAATCATTTCGGCAGTACATA
TTGAAGCGTATATAGGACGAGTAACTGTTTGTGCAGAAGCCATTGCGATTGGTAGTGCAGTTTCGAATGG
ACAAAAGGATTTTGACACGATTGTAGCTGTTAGACACCCTTATTCTGACGAAGTAGATAGAAGTATTCGA
GTGGTAAGTCCTTGTGGTATGTGTAGGGAGTTGATTTCAGACTATGCACCAGATTGTTTTGTGTTAATAG
AAATGAATGGCAAGTTAGTCAAAACTACGATTGAAGAACTCATTCCACTCAAATATACCCGAAATTAAGC
GGCCGCATCAATTTGATTTCTTCTTAATTCAATGCTAAAAAAAAAAATATTATAAAAAAAAAACACACAC
AACAAATAAATTAATAAATACCATTTATTAAAAAAAAAAAAAAAAAAAAAAACCTATTTTAACAATTATT
TTATTATTTTTATTTTTAGTTTTGTTAAAAAAAAAATTATTATCTTTATTTATAATTATAAAAAATTTAT
CCAATGATCATTTTTTAACTTTTTTATTATTTAGTATATTAAATAAAATCTCGAGAGTAGTATAACTTCG
TATAGCATACATTATACGAAGTTATGATATCAGATCTCTACTGGAGTATCCAAGCTGACTAGTTGATCCC
GCTACAGGGCGCGTCAGGTGGCACTTTTCGGGGAAATGTGCGCGGAACCCCTATTTGTTTATTTTTCTAA
ATACATTCAAATATGTATCCGCTCATGAGACAATAACCCTGATAAATGCTTCAATAATATTGAAAAAGGA
AGAGTATGAGTATTCAACATTTCCGTGTCGCCCTTATTCCCTTTTTTGCGGCATTTTGCCTTCCTGTTTT
TGCTCACCCAGAAACGCTGGTGAAAGTAAAAGATGCTGAAGATCAGTTGGGTGCACGAGTGGGTTACATC
GAACTGGATCTCAACAGCGGTAAGATCCTTGAGAGTTTTCGCCCCGAAGAACGTTTTCCAATGATGAGCA
CTTTTAAAGTTCTGCTATGTGGCGCGGTATTATCCCGTATTGACGCCGGGCAAGAGCAACTCGGTCGCCG
CATACACTATTCTCAGAATGACTTGGTTGAGTACTCACCAGTCACAGAAAAGCATCTTACGGATGGCATG
ACAGTAAGAGAATTATGCAGTGCTGCCATAACCATGAGTGATAACACTGCGGCCAACTTACTTCTGACAA
CGATCGGAGGACCGAAGGAGCTAACCGCTTTTTTGCACAACATGGGGGATCATGTAACTCGCCTTGATCG
TTGGGAACCGGAGCTGAATGAAGCCATACCAAACGACGAGCGTGACACCACGATGCCTGTAGCAATGGCA
ACAACGTTGCGCAAACTATTAACTGGCGAACTACTTACTCTAGCTTCCCGGCAACAATTAATAGACTGGA
TGGAGGCGGATAAAGTTGCAGGACCACTTCTGCGCTCGGCCCTTCCGGCTGGCTGGTTTATTGCTGATAA
ATCTGGAGCCGGTGAGCGTGGGTCTCGCGGTATCATTGCAGCACTGGGGCCAGATGGTAAGCCCTCCCGT
ATCGTAGTTATCTACACGACGGGGAGTCAGGCAACTATGGATGAACGAAATAGACAGATCGCTGAGATAG
GTGCCTCACTGATTAAGCATTGGTAACTGTCAGACCAAGTTTACTCATATATACTTTAGATTGATTTAAA
ACTTCATTTTTAATTTAAAAGGATCTAGGTGAAGATCCTTTTTGATAATCTCATGACCAAAATCCCTTAA
CGTGAGTTTTCGTTCCACTGAGCGTCAGACCCCGTAGAAAAGATCAAAGGATCTTCTTGAGATCCTTTTT
TTCTGCGCGTAATCTGCTGCTTGCAAACAAAAAAACCACCGCTACCAGCGGTGGTTTGTTTGCCGGATCA
AGAGCTACCAACTCTTTTTCCGAAGGTAACTGGCTTCAGCAGAGCGCAGATACCAAATACTGTTCTTCTA
GTGTAGCCGTAGTTAGGCCACCACTTCAAGAACTCTGTAGCACCGCCTACATACCTCGCTCTGCTAATCC
TGTTACCAGTGGCTGCTGCCAGTGGCGATAAGTCGTGTCTTACCGGGTTGGACTCAAGACGATAGTTACC
GGATAAGGCGCAGCGGTCGGGCTGAACGGGGGGTTCGTGCACACAGCCCAGCTTGGAGCGAACGACCTAC
ACCGAACTGAGATACCTACAGCGTGAGCTATGAGAAAGCGCCACGCTTCCCGAAGGGAGAAAGGCGGACA
GGTATCCGGTAAGCGGCAGGGTCGGAACAGGAGAGCGCACGAGGGAGCTTCCAGGGGGAAACGCCTGGTA
TCTTTATAGTCCTGTCGGGTTTCGCCACCTCTGACTTGAGCGTCGATTTTTGTGATGCTCGTCAGGGGGG
CGGAGCCTATGGAAAAACGCCAGCAACGCGGCCTTTTTACGGTTCCTGGCCTTTTGCTGGCCTTTTGCTC
ACATGTTCTTTCCTGCGTTATCCCCTGATTCTGTGGATAACCGTATTACCGCCTTTGAGTGAGCTGATAC
CGCTCGCCGCAGCCGAACGACCGAGCGCAGCGAGTCAGTGAGCGAGGAAGCGGAAGAGCGCCCAATACGC
AAACCGCCTCT
